>Addgene plasmid #125954 | 109_pAAV-ProC19-CatCh-GFP-WPRE | depositor full sequence | sequence record 241079 | 109_pAAV-ProC19-CatCh-GFP-WPRE sequence 6381 bps
CCTGCAGGCAGCTGCGCGCTCGCTCGCTCACTGAGGCCGCCCGGGCGTCGGGCGACCTTTGGTCGCCCGG
CCTCAGTGAGCGAGCGAGCGCGCAGAGAGGGAGTGGCCAACTCCATCACTAGGGGTTCCTGCGGCCGCAC
GCGTCGCTTTCCAGTATGCCACCTGACGATTGTTCACCGGTCCACCTGACCTCTCCCGGTCGCCTCACCT
GACAGACATCGGCGGTGTCACCTGACTGATAGATGCGATTCCACCTGACACGATACGCAGCTAGCACCTG
ACCCCACAAGACTAACACACCTGACGATGATTCACCTTGCCACCTGACGCGCTTGCCCACAGTCACCTGA
CGAACTTTGCCGGGAACACCTGACTGGAACCCGGCACACCACCTGACCGACACGCCATCGACCACCTGAC
CCATTGATAGGGATACACCTGACTAATTTTTCGAATTTCACCTGACATACTTTTGTTGAATCACCTGACT
CGCTCTATAGTCAGCACCTGACATATTTGAGTCCTCACACCTGACCCAACCAGGTACCCACACCTGACCA
AAGCATATGGCAACACCTGACAATACACTCGCGGGACACCTGACGCTCGAGATCTGCGATCTGCATCTCA
ATTAGTCAGCAACCATAGTCCCGCCCCTAACTCCGCCCATCCCGCCCCTAACTCCGCCCAGTTCCGCCCA
TTCTCCGCCCCATCGCTGACTAATTTTTTTTATTTATGCAGAGGCCGAGGCCGCCTCGGCCTCTGAGCTA
TTCCAGAAGTAGTGAGGAGGCTTTTTTGGAGGCCTAGGCTTTTGCAAAGGATCCGCCACCATGGATTATG
GAGGCGCCCTGAGTGCCGTTGGGCGCGAGCTGCTATTTGTAACGAACCCAGTAGTCGTCAATGGCTCTGT
ACTTGTGCCTGAGGACCAGTGTTACTGCGCGGGCTGGATTGAGTCGCGTGGCACAAACGGTGCCCAAACG
GCGTCGAACGTGCTGCAATGGCTTGCTGCTGGCTTCTCCATCCTACTGCTTATGTTTTACGCCTACCAAA
CATGGAAGTCAACCTGCGGCTGGGAGGAGATCTATGTGTGCGCTATCGAGATGGTCAAGGTGATTCTCGA
GTTCTTCTTCGAGTTTAAGAACCCGTCCATGCTGTATCTAGCCACAGGCCACCGCGTCCAGTGGTTGCGT
TACGCCGAGTGGCTTCTCACCTGCCCGGTCATTTGCATTCACCTGTCAAACCTGACGGGCTTGTCCAACG
ACTACAGCAGGCGCACCATGGGTCTGCTTGTGTCTGATATTGGCACAATTGTGTGGGGCGCCACTTCCGC
CATGGCCACCGGATACGTCAAGGTCATCTTCTTCTGCCTGGGTCTGTGTTATGGTGCTAACACGTTCTTT
CACGCTGCCAAGGCCTACATCGAGGGTTACCACACCGTGCCGAAGGGCCGGTGTCGCCAGGTGGTGACTG
GCATGGCTTGGCTCTTCTTCGTATCATGGGGTATGTTCCCCATCCTGTTCATCCTCGGCCCCGAGGGCTT
CGGCGTCCTGAGCGTGTACGGCTCCACCGTCGGCCACACCATCATTGACCTGATGTCGAAGAACTGCTGG
GGTCTGCTCGGCCACTACCTGCGCGTGCTGATCCACGAGCATATCCTCATCCACGGCGACATTCGCAAGA
CCACCAAATTGAACATTGGTGGCACTGAGATTGAGGTCGAGACGCTGGTGGAGGACGAGGCCGAGGCTGG
CGCGGTACCCATGGTGAGCAAGGGCGAGGAGCTGTTCACCGGGGTGGTGCCCATCCTGGTCGAGCTGGAC
GGCGACGTAAACGGCCACAAGTTCAGCGTGTCCGGCGAGGGCGAGGGCGATGCCACCTACGGCAAGCTGA
CCCTGAAGTTCATCTGCACCACCGGCAAGCTGCCCGTGCCCTGGCCCACCCTCGTGACCACCCTGACCTA
CGGCGTGCAGTGCTTCAGCCGCTACCCCGACCACATGAAGCAGCACGACTTCTTCAAGTCCGCCATGCCC
GAAGGCTACGTCCAGGAGCGCACCATCTTCTTCAAGGACGACGGCAACTACAAGACCCGCGCCGAGGTGA
AGTTCGAGGGCGACACCCTGGTGAACCGCATCGAGCTGAAGGGCATCGACTTCAAGGAGGACGGCAACAT
CCTGGGGCACAAGCTGGAGTACAACTACAACAGCCACAACGTCTATATCATGGCCGACAAGCAGAAGAAC
GGCATCAAGGTGAACTTCAAGATCCGCCACAACATCGAGGACGGCAGCGTGCAGCTCGCCGACCACTACC
AGCAGAACACCCCCATCGGCGACGGCCCCGTGCTGCTGCCCGACAACCACTACCTGAGCACCCAGTCCGC
CCTGAGCAAAGACCCCAACGAGAAGCGCGATCACATGGTCCTGCTGGAGTTCGTGACCGCCGCCGGGATC
ACTCTCGGCATGGACGAGCTGTACAAGTGATAAGAATTCGATATCAAGCTTATCGATAATCAACCTCTGG
ATTACAAAATTTGTGAAAGATTGACTGGTATTCTTAACTATGTTGCTCCTTTTACGCTATGTGGATACGC
TGCTTTAATGCCTTTGTATCATGCTATTGCTTCCCGTATGGCTTTCATTTTCTCCTCCTTGTATAAATCC
TGGTTGCTGTCTCTTTATGAGGAGTTGTGGCCCGTTGTCAGGCAACGTGGCGTGGTGTGCACTGTGTTTG
CTGACGCAACCCCCACTGGTTGGGGCATTGCCACCACCTGTCAGCTCCTTTCCGGGACTTTCGCTTTCCC
CCTCCCTATTGCCACGGCGGAACTCATCGCCGCCTGCCTTGCCCGCTGCTGGACAGGGGCTCGGCTGTTG
GGCACTGACAATTCCGTGGTGTTGTCGGGGAAATCATCGTCCTTTCCTTGGCTGCTCGCCTATGTTGCCA
CCTGGATTCTGCGCGGGACGTCCTTCTGCTACGTCCCTTCGGCCCTCAATCCAGCGGACCTTCCTTCCCG
CGGCCTGCTGCCGGCTCTGCGGCCTCTTCCGCGTCTTCGCCTTCGCCCTCAGACGAGTCGGATCTCCCTT
TGGGCCGCCTCCCCGCATCGATACCGAGCGCTGCTCGAGAGATCTACGGGTGGCATCCCTGTGACCCCTC
CCCAGTGCCTCTCCTGGCCCTGGAAGTTGCCACTCCAGTGCCCACCAGCCTTGTCCTAATAAAATTAAGT
TGCATCATTTTGTCTGACTAGGTGTCCTTCTATAATATTATGGGGTGGAGGGGGGTGGTATGGAGCAAGG
GGCAAGTTGGGAAGACAACCTGTAGGGCCTGCGGGGTCTATTGGGAACCAAGCTGGAGTGCAGTGGCACA
ATCTTGGCTCACTGCAATCTCCGCCTCCTGGGTTCAAGCGATTCTCCTGCCTCAGCCTCCCGAGTTGTTG
GGATTCCAGGCATGCATGACCAGGCTCAGCTAATTTTTGTTTTTTTGGTAGAGACGGGGTTTCACCATAT
TGGCCAGGCTGGTCTCCAACTCCTAATCTCAGGTGATCTACCCACCTTGGCCTCCCAAATTGCTGGGATT
ACAGGCGTGAACCACTGCTCCCTTCCCTGTCCTTCTGATTTTGTAGGTAACCACGTGCGGACCGAGCGGC
CGCAGGAACCCCTAGTGATGGAGTTGGCCACTCCCTCTCTGCGCGCTCGCTCGCTCACTGAGGCCGGGCG
ACCAAAGGTCGCCCGACGCCCGGGCTTTGCCCGGGCGGCCTCAGTGAGCGAGCGAGCGCGCAGCTGCCTG
CAGGGGCGCCTGATGCGGTATTTTCTCCTTACGCATCTGTGCGGTATTTCACACCGCATA
[142 nt withheld, positions 3841-3982]
C
[141 nt withheld, positions 3984-4124]
CCTTTGACGTTGGAGTCCACGTTCTTT
[37 nt withheld, positions 4152-4188]
ACCCTATCTCGGGCTATTCTTTTGATTTATAAGGGATTTTGCCGATTTCGGCCTATTGGTTAAAAAATGA
GCTGATTTAACAAAAATTTAACGCGAATTTTAACAAAATATTAACGTTTACAATTTTATGGTGCACTCTC
AGTACAATCTGCTCTGATGCCGCATAGTTAAGCCAGCCCCGACACCCGCCAACACCCGCTGACGCGCCCT
GACGGGCTTGTCTGCTCCCGGCATCCGCTTACAGACAAGCTGTGACCGTCTCCGGGAGCTGCATGTGTCA
GAGGTTTTCACCGTCATCACCGAAACGCGCGAGACGAAAGGGCCTCGTGATACGCCTATTTTTATAGGTT
AATGTCATGATAATAATGGTTTCTTAGACGTCAGGTGGCACTTTTCGGGGAAATGTGCGCGGAACCCCTA
TTTGTTTATTTTTCTAAATACATTCAAATATGTATCCGCTCATGAGACAATAACCCTGATAAATGCTTCA
ATAATATTGAAAAAGGAAGAGTATGAGTATTCAACATTTCCGTGTCGCCCTTATTCCCTTTTTTGCGGCA
TTTTGCCTTCCTGTTTTTGCTCACCCAGAAACGCTGGTGAAAGTAAAAGATGCTGAAGATCAGTTGGGTG
CACGAGTGGGTTACATCGAACTGGATCTCAACAGCGGTAAGATCCTTGAGAGTTTTCGCCCCGAAGAACG
TTTTCCAATGATGAGCACTTTTAAAGTTCTGCTATGTGGCGCGGTATTATCCCGTATTGACGCCGGGCAA
GAGCAACTCGGTCGCCGCATACACTATTCTCAGAATGACTTGGTTGAGTACTCACCAGTCACAGAAAAGC
ATCTTACGGATGGCATGACAGTAAGAGAATTATGCAGTGCTGCCATAACCATGAGTGATAACACTGCGGC
CAACTTACTTCTGACAACGATCGGAGGACCGAAGGAGCTAACCGCTTTTTTGCACAACATGGGGGATCAT
GTAACTCGCCTTGATCGTTGGGAACCGGAGCTGAATGAAGCCATACCAAACGACGAGCGTGACACCACGA
TGCCTGTAGCAATGGCAACAACGTTGCGCAAACTATTAACTGGCGAACTACTTACTCTAGCTTCCCGGCA
ACAATTAATAGACTGGATGGAGGCGGATAAAGTTGCAGGACCACTTCTGCGCTCGGCCCTTCCGGCTGGC
TGGTTTATTGCTGATAAATCTGGAGCCGGTGAGCGTGGGTCTCGCGGTATCATTGCAGCACTGGGGCCAG
ATGGTAAGCCCTCCCGTATCGTAGTTATCTACACGACGGGGAGTCAGGCAACTATGGATGAACGAAATAG
ACAGATCGCTGAGATAGGTGCCTCACTGATTAAGCATTGGTAACTGTCAGACCAAGTTTACTCATATATA
CTTTAGATTGATTTAAAACTTCATTTTTAATTTAAAAGGATCTAGGTGAAGATCCTTTTTGATAATCTCA
TGACCAAAATCCCTTAACGTGAGTTTTCGTTCCACTGAGCGTCAGACCCCGTAGAAAAGATCAAAGGATC
TTCTTGAGATCCTTTTTTTCTGCGCGTAATCTGCTGCTTGCAAACAAAAAAACCACCGCTACCAGCGGTG
GTTTGTTTGCCGGATCAAGAGCTACCAACTCTTTTTCCGAAGGTAACTGGCTTCAGCAGAGCGCAGATAC
CAAATACTGTCCTTCTAGTGTAGCCGTAGTTAGGCCACCACTTCAAGAACTCTGTAGCACCGCCTACATA
CCTCGCTCTGCTAATCCTGTTACCAGTGGCTGCTGCCAGTGGCGATAAGTCGTGTCTTACCGGGTTGGAC
TCAAGACGATAGTTACCGGATAAGGCGCAGCGGTCGGGCTGAACGGGGGGTTCGTGCACACAGCCCAGCT
TGGAGCGAACGACCTACACCGAACTGAGATACCTACAGCGTGAGCTATGAGAAAGCGCCACGCTTCCCGA
AGGGAGAAAGGCGGACAGGTATCCGGTAAGCGGCAGGGTCGGAACAGGAGAGCGCACGAGGGAGCTTCCA
GGGGGAAACGCCTGGTATCTTTATAGTCCTGTCGGGTTTCGCCACCTCTGACTTGAGCGTCGATTTTTGT
GATGCTCGTCAGGGGGGCGGAGCCTATGGAAAAACGCCAGCAACGCGGCCTTTTTACGGTTCCTGGCCTT
TTGCTGGCCTTTTGCTCACATGT
Features (pLannotate 1.2.2; 16 found; start..end, strand, type, name):
     12..39      +  repeat_region  AAV2 ITR (fragment): inverted terminal repeat of adeno-associated virus serotype 2 inverted
     68..95      +  repeat_region  AAV2 ITR (fragment): inverted terminal repeat of adeno-associated virus serotype 2 inverted
    622..818     +  promoter       SV40 promoter: SV40 early promoter
    831..1756    +  CDS            ChR2 (fragment): N-terminal fragment of channelrhodopsin-2 from the alga Chlamydomonas reinhardtii (Nagel et al., 2003) blue light-activated cation channel
   1761..2477    +  CDS            EGFP: EGFP is a basic (constitutively fluorescent) green fluorescent protein published in 1996, derived from Aequorea victoria. It is reported to be a rapidly-maturing weak dimer with moderate acid sensitivity.
   2484..2508    +  misc_feature   MCS (fragment): pBluescript multiple cloning site
   2508..3096    +  misc_feature   WPRE: woodchuck hepatitis virus posttranscriptional regulatory element
   3128..3604    +  polyA_signal   hGH poly(A) signal: human growth hormone polyadenylation signal
   3644..3784    +  repeat_region  AAV2 ITR: inverted terminal repeat of adeno-associated virus serotype 2 inverted
   3789..3840    -  misc_feature   bom (fragment): basis of mobility region from pBR322
   3859..4239    +  rep_origin     M13 ori (sequence partly withheld): M13 bacteriophage origin of replication; arrow indicates direction of (+) strand synthesis
   4315..4364    -  misc_feature   bom (fragment): basis of mobility region from pBR322
   4466..4501    -  CDS            rop (fragment): Rop protein, which maintains plasmids at low copy number; rop
   4596..4700    +  promoter       AmpR promoter: bla
   4701..5561    +  CDS            AmpR: β-lactamase; bla; confers resistance to ampicillin, carbenicillin, and related antibiotics
   5732..6320    +  rep_origin     ori: high-copy-number ColE1/pMB1/pBR322/pUC origin of replication
