>Addgene plasmid #125954 | 109_pAAV-ProC19-CatCh-GFP-WPRE | addgene full sequence | sequence record 257252 | Addgene NGS Result
GCGGCCGCACGCGTCGCTTTCCAGTATGCCACCTGACGATTGTTCACCGGTCCACCTGACCTCTCCCGGT
CGCCTCACCTGACAGACATCGGCGGTGTCACCTGACTGATAGATGCGATTCCACCTGACACGATACGCAG
CTAGCACCTGACCCCACAAGACTAACACACCTGACGATGATTCACCTTGCCACCTGACGCGCTTGCCCAC
AGTCACCTGACGAACTTTGCCGGGAACACCTGACTGGAACCCGGCACACCACCTGACCGACACGCCATCG
ACCACCTGACCCATTGATAGGGATACACCTGACTAATTTTTCGAATTTCACCTGACATACTTTTGTTGAA
TCACCTGACTCGCTCTATAGTCAGCACCTGACATATTTGAGTCCTCACACCTGACCCAACCAGGTACCCA
CACCTGACCAAAGCATATGGCAACACCTGACAATACACTCGCGGGACACCTGACGCTCGAGATCTGCGAT
CTGCATCTCAATTAGTCAGCAACCATAGTCCCGCCCCTAACTCCGCCCATCCCGCCCCTAACTCCGCCCA
GTTCCGCCCATTCTCCGCCCCATCGCTGACTAATTTTTTTTATTTATGCAGAGGCCGAGGCCGCCTCGGC
CTCTGAGCTATTCCAGAAGTAGTGAGGAGGCTTTTTTGGAGGCCTAGGCTTTTGCAAAGGATCCGCCACC
ATGGATTATGGAGGCGCCCTGAGTGCCGTTGGGCGCGAGCTGCTATTTGTAACGAACCCAGTAGTCGTCA
ATGGCTCTGTACTTGTGCCTGAGGACCAGTGTTACTGCGCGGGCTGGATTGAGTCGCGTGGCACAAACGG
TGCCCAAACGGCGTCGAACGTGCTGCAATGGCTTGCTGCTGGCTTCTCCATCCTACTGCTTATGTTTTAC
GCCTACCAAACATGGAAGTCAACCTGCGGCTGGGAGGAGATCTATGTGTGCGCTATCGAGATGGTCAAGG
TGATTCTCGAGTTCTTCTTCGAGTTTAAGAACCCGTCCATGCTGTATCTAGCCACAGGCCACCGCGTCCA
GTGGTTGCGTTACGCCGAGTGGCTTCTCACCTGCCCGGTCATTTGCATTCACCTGTCAAACCTGACGGGC
TTGTCCAACGACTACAGCAGGCGCACCATGGGTCTGCTTGTGTCTGATATTGGCACAATTGTGTGGGGCG
CCACTTCCGCCATGGCCACCGGATACGTCAAGGTCATCTTCTTCTGCCTGGGTCTGTGTTATGGTGCTAA
CACGTTCTTTCACGCTGCCAAGGCCTACATCGAGGGTTACCACACCGTGCCGAAGGGCCGGTGTCGCCAG
GTGGTGACTGGCATGGCTTGGCTCTTCTTCGTATCATGGGGTATGTTCCCCATCCTGTTCATCCTCGGCC
CCGAGGGCTTCGGCGTCCTGAGCGTGTACGGCTCCACCGTCGGCCACACCATCATTGACCTGATGTCGAA
GAACTGCTGGGGTCTGCTCGGCCACTACCTGCGCGTGCTGATCCACGAGCATATCCTCATCCACGGCGAC
ATTCGCAAGACCACCAAATTGAACATTGGTGGCACTGAGATTGAGGTCGAGACGCTGGTGGAGGACGAGG
CCGAGGCTGGCGCGGTACCCATGGTGAGCAAGGGCGAGGAGCTGTTCACCGGGGTGGTGCCCATCCTGGT
CGAGCTGGACGGCGACGTAAACGGCCACAAGTTCAGCGTGTCCGGCGAGGGCGAGGGCGATGCCACCTAC
GGCAAGCTGACCCTGAAGTTCATCTGCACCACCGGCAAGCTGCCCGTGCCCTGGCCCACCCTCGTGACCA
CCCTGACCTACGGCGTGCAGTGCTTCAGCCGCTACCCCGACCACATGAAGCAGCACGACTTCTTCAAGTC
CGCCATGCCCGAAGGCTACGTCCAGGAGCGCACCATCTTCTTCAAGGACGACGGCAACTACAAGACCCGC
GCCGAGGTGAAGTTCGAGGGCGACACCCTGGTGAACCGCATCGAGCTGAAGGGCATCGACTTCAAGGAGG
ACGGCAACATCCTGGGGCACAAGCTGGAGTACAACTACAACAGCCACAACGTCTATATCATGGCCGACAA
GCAGAAGAACGGCATCAAGGTGAACTTCAAGATCCGCCACAACATCGAGGACGGCAGCGTGCAGCTCGCC
GACCACTACCAGCAGAACACCCCCATCGGCGACGGCCCCGTGCTGCTGCCCGACAACCACTACCTGAGCA
CCCAGTCCGCCCTGAGCAAAGACCCCAACGAGAAGCGCGATCACATGGTCCTGCTGGAGTTCGTGACCGC
CGCCGGGATCACTCTCGGCATGGACGAGCTGTACAAGTGATAAGAATTCGATATCAAGCTTATCGATAAT
CAACCTCTGGATTACAAAATTTGTGAAAGATTGACTGGTATTCTTAACTATGTTGCTCCTTTTACGCTAT
GTGGATACGCTGCTTTAATGCCTTTGTATCATGCTATTGCTTCCCGTATGGCTTTCATTTTCTCCTCCTT
GTATAAATCCTGGTTGCTGTCTCTTTATGAGGAGTTGTGGCCCGTTGTCAGGCAACGTGGCGTGGTGTGC
ACTGTGTTTGCTGACGCAACCCCCACTGGTTGGGGCATTGCCACCACCTGTCAGCTCCTTTCCGGGACTT
TCGCTTTCCCCCTCCCTATTGCCACGGCGGAACTCATCGCCGCCTGCCTTGCCCGCTGCTGGACAGGGGC
TCGGCTGTTGGGCACTGACAATTCCGTGGTGTTGTCGGGGAAATCATCGTCCTTTCCTTGGCTGCTCGCC
TATGTTGCCACCTGGATTCTGCGCGGGACGTCCTTCTGCTACGTCCCTTCGGCCCTCAATCCAGCGGACC
TTCCTTCCCGCGGCCTGCTGCCGGCTCTGCGGCCTCTTCCGCGTCTTCGCCTTCGCCCTCAGACGAGTCG
GATCTCCCTTTGGGCCGCCTCCCCGCATCGATACCGAGCGCTGCTCGAGAGATCTACGGGTGGCATCCCT
GTGACCCCTCCCCAGTGCCTCTCCTGGCCCTGGAAGTTGCCACTCCAGTGCCCACCAGCCTTGTCCTAAT
AAAATTAAGTTGCATCATTTTGTCTGACTAGGTGTCCTTCTATAATATTATGGGGTGGAGGGGGGTGGTA
TGGAGCAAGGGGCAAGTTGGGAAGACAACCTGTAGGGCCTGCGGGGTCTATTGGGAACCAAGCTGGAGTG
CAGTGGCACAATCTTGGCTCACTGCAATCTCCGCCTCCTGGGTTCAAGCGATTCTCCTGCCTCAGCCTCC
CGAGTTGTTGGGATTCCAGGCATGCATGACCAGGCTCAGCTAATTTTTGTTTTTTTGGTAGAGACGGGGT
TTCACCATATTGGCCAGGCTGGTCTCCAACTCCTAATCTCAGGTGATCTACCCACCTTGGCCTCCCAAAT
TGCTGGGATTACAGGCGTGAACCACTGCTCCCTTCCCTGTCCTTCTGATTTTGTAGGTAACCACGTGCGG
ACCGAGCGGCCGCAGGAACCCCTAGTGATGGAGTTGGCCACTCCCTCTCTGCGCGCTCGCTCGCTCACTG
AGGCCGGGCGACCAAAGGTCGCCCGACGCCCGGGCTTTGCCCGGGCGGCCTCAGTGAGCGAGCGAGCGCG
CAGCTGCCTGCAGGGGCGCCTGATGCGGTATTTTCTCCTTACGCATCTGTGCGGTATTTCACACCGCATA
[95 nt withheld, positions 3711-3805]
T
[46 nt withheld, positions 3807-3852]
C
[141 nt withheld, positions 3854-3994]
CCTTTGACGTTGGAGTCCACGTTCTTT
[37 nt withheld, positions 4022-4058]
ACTCTATCTCGGGCTATTCTTTTGATTTATAAGGGATTTTGCCGATTTCGGTCTATTGGTTAAAAAATGA
GCTGATTTAACAAAAATTTAACGCGAATTTTAACAAAATATTAACGTTTACAATTTTATGGTGCACTCTC
AGTACAATCTGCTCTGATGCCGCATAGTTAAGCCAGCCCCGACACCCGCCAACACCCGCTGACGCGCCCT
GACGGGCTTGTCTGCTCCCGGCATCCGCTTACAGACAAGCTGTGACCGTCTCCGGGAGCTGCATGTGTCA
GAGGTTTTCACCGTCATCACCGAAACGCGCGAGACGAAAGGGCCTCGTGATACGCCTATTTTTATAGGTT
AATGTCATGATAATAATGGTTTCTTAGACGTCAGGTGGCACTTTTCGGGGAAATGTGCGCGGAACCCCTA
TTTGTTTATTTTTCTAAATACATTCAAATATGTATCCGCTCATGAGACAATAACCCTGATAAATGCTTCA
ATAATATTGAAAAAGGAAGAGTATGAGTATTCAACATTTCCGTGTCGCCCTTATTCCCTTTTTTGCGGCA
TTTTGCCTTCCTGTTTTTGCTCACCCAGAAACGCTGGTGAAAGTAAAAGATGCTGAAGATCAGTTGGGTG
CACGAGTGGGTTACATCGAACTGGATCTCAACAGCGGTAAGATCCTTGAGAGTTTTCGCCCCGAAGAACG
TTTTCCAATGATGAGCACTTTTAAAGTTCTGCTATGTGGCGCGGTATTATCCCGTATTGACGCCGGGCAA
GAGCAACTCGGTCGCCGCATACACTATTCTCAGAATGACTTGGTTGAGTACTCACCAGTCACAGAAAAGC
ATCTTACGGATGGCATGACAGTAAGAGAATTATGCAGTGCTGCCATAACCATGAGTGATAACACTGCGGC
CAACTTACTTCTGACAACGATCGGAGGACCGAAGGAGCTAACCGCTTTTTTGCACAACATGGGGGATCAT
GTAACTCGCCTTGATCGTTGGGAACCGGAGCTGAATGAAGCCATACCAAACGACGAGCGTGACACCACGA
TGCCTGTAGCAATGGCAACAACGTTGCGCAAACTATTAACTGGCGAACTACTTACTCTAGCTTCCCGGCA
ACAATTAATAGACTGGATGGAGGCGGATAAAGTTGCAGGACCACTTCTGCGCTCGGCCCTTCCGGCTGGC
TGGTTTATTGCTGATAAATCTGGAGCCGGTGAGCGTGGGTCTCGCGGTATCATTGCAGCACTGGGGCCAG
ATGGTAAGCCCTCCCGTATCGTAGTTATCTACACGACGGGGAGTCAGGCAACTATGGATGAACGAAATAG
ACAGATCGCTGAGATAGGTGCCTCACTGATTAAGCATTGGTAACTGTCAGACCAAGTTTACTCATATATA
CTTTAGATTGATTTAAAACTTCATTTTTAATTTAAAAGGATCTAGGTGAAGATCCTTTTTGATAATCTCA
TGACCAAAATCCCTTAACGTGAGTTTTCGTTCCACTGAGCGTCAGACCCCGTAGAAAAGATCAAAGGATC
TTCTTGAGATCCTTTTTTTCTGCGCGTAATCTGCTGCTTGCAAACAAAAAAACCACCGCTACCAGCGGTG
GTTTGTTTGCCGGATCAAGAGCTACCAACTCTTTTTCCGAAGGTAACTGGCTTCAGCAGAGCGCAGATAC
CAAATACTGTTCTTCTAGTGTAGCCGTAGTTAGGCCACCACTTCAAGAACTCTGTAGCACCGCCTACATA
CCTCGCTCTGCTAATCCTGTTACCAGTGGCTGCTGCCAGTGGCGATAAGTCGTGTCTTACCGGGTTGGAC
TCAAGACGATAGTTACCGGATAAGGCGCAGCGGTCGGGCTGAACGGGGGGTTCGTGCACACAGCCCAGCT
TGGAGCGAACGACCTACACCGAACTGAGATACCTACAGCGTGAGCTATGAGAAAGCGCCACGCTTCCCGA
AGGGAGAAAGGCGGACAGGTATCCGGTAAGCGGCAGGGTCGGAACAGGAGAGCGCACGAGGGAGCTTCCA
GGGGGAAACGCCTGGTATCTTTATAGTCCTGTCGGGTTTCGCCACCTCTGACTTGAGCGTCGATTTTTGT
GATGCTCGTCAGGGGGGCGGAGCCTATGGAAAAACGCCAGCAACGCGGCCTTTTTACGGTTCCTGGCCTT
TTGCTGGCCTTTTGCTCACATGTCCTGCAGGCAGCTGCGCGCTCGCTCGCTCACTGAGGCCGCCCGGGCG
TCGGGCGACCTTTGGTCGCCCGGCCTCAGTGAGCGAGCGAGCGCGCAGAGAGGGAGTGGCCAACTCCATC
ACTAGGGGTTCCT
Features (pLannotate 1.2.2; 16 found; start..end, strand, type, name):
    492..688     +  promoter       SV40 promoter: SV40 early promoter
    701..1626    +  CDS            ChR2 (fragment): N-terminal fragment of channelrhodopsin-2 from the alga Chlamydomonas reinhardtii (Nagel et al., 2003) blue light-activated cation channel
   1631..2347    +  CDS            EGFP: EGFP is a basic (constitutively fluorescent) green fluorescent protein published in 1996, derived from Aequorea victoria. It is reported to be a rapidly-maturing weak dimer with moderate acid sensitivity.
   2354..2378    +  misc_feature   MCS (fragment): pBluescript multiple cloning site
   2378..2966    +  misc_feature   WPRE: woodchuck hepatitis virus posttranscriptional regulatory element
   2998..3474    +  polyA_signal   hGH poly(A) signal: human growth hormone polyadenylation signal
   3514..3654    +  repeat_region  AAV2 ITR: inverted terminal repeat of adeno-associated virus serotype 2 inverted
   3659..3710    -  misc_feature   bom (fragment): basis of mobility region from pBR322
   3729..4184    +  rep_origin     f1 ori (sequence partly withheld): f1 bacteriophage origin of replication; arrow indicates direction of (+) strand synthesis
   4185..4234    -  misc_feature   bom (fragment): basis of mobility region from pBR322
   4336..4371    -  CDS            rop (fragment): Rop protein, which maintains plasmids at low copy number; rop
   4466..4570    +  promoter       AmpR promoter: bla
   4571..5431    +  CDS            AmpR: β-lactamase; bla; confers resistance to ampicillin, carbenicillin, and related antibiotics
   5602..6190    +  rep_origin     ori: high-copy-number ColE1/pMB1/pBR322/pUC origin of replication
   6263..6290    +  repeat_region  AAV2 ITR (fragment): inverted terminal repeat of adeno-associated virus serotype 2 inverted
   6319..6346    +  repeat_region  AAV2 ITR (fragment): inverted terminal repeat of adeno-associated virus serotype 2 inverted
