[The description below was written by a language model from this plasmid's Addgene catalogue record and pLannotate feature annotations shown in this document.]
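Description:
109_pAAV-ProC19-CatCh-GFP-WPRE is an AAV transfer plasmid built on a pAAV backbone, used to package a recombinant AAV genome that expresses an optogenetic actuator under a synthetic, cell-type-targeting promoter. It is maintained in bacteria as a high-copy plasmid through a ColE1/pUC-type origin and selected with ampicillin via the β-lactamase gene. A filamentous phage origin (called f1 in one annotation and M13 in the other) is also present. The two 6,381 nt sequence records, one from the depositor and one from repository sequencing, carry the same features in the same order and differ only in their start coordinate.

The expression cassette lies between AAV2 inverted terminal repeats, which supply the signals for replication and packaging of the vector genome. The downstream ITR is annotated in full, whereas the upstream one is detected only as two short fragments. The catalogue gives the promoter as ProC19, a synthetic promoter. The automated annotation does not recognise it as such, but labels a roughly 200 bp stretch immediately upstream of the coding sequence as SV40 early promoter, and the record does not explain how that element relates to ProC19. The payload is CatCh-GFP, the L132C variant of the blue-light-gated cation channel channelrhodopsin-2 followed directly by EGFP, so that expressing cells can be both light-activated and identified by fluorescence. A WPRE follows to enhance transcript stability and expression, and the human growth hormone polyadenylation signal terminates the transcript. The stated purpose is targeting expression to neuronal and glial cell types in the retina of mice, non-human primates and humans. The record does not say which cell population ProC19 favours.
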