Addgene plasmid #125954: 109_pAAV-ProC19-CatCh-GFP-WPRE
Purpose: Targeting expression to neuronal and glial cell types in mice, non-human primates, and human retina
Depositing lab: Botond Roska. Depositing organization: Friedrich Miescher Institute for Biomedical Research. Publication: Targeting neuronal and glial cell types with synthetic promoter AAVs in mice, non-human primates and humans. Juttner J, Szabo A, Gross-Scherf B, Morikawa RK, Rompani SB, Hantz P, Szikra T, Esposti F, Cowan CS, Bharioke A, Patino-Alvarez CP, Keles O, Kusnyerik A, Azoulay T, Hartl D, Krebs AR, Schubeler D, Hajdu RI, Lukats A, Nemeth J, Nagy ZZ, Wu KC, Wu RH, Xiang L, Fang XL, Jin ZB, Goldblum D, Hasler PW, Scholl HPN, Krol J, Roska B. Nat Neurosci. 2019 Jul 8. pii: 10.1038/s41593-019-0431-2. doi: 10.1038/s41593-019-0431-2. PubMed 31285614.
Backbone
  Vector backbone: pAAV
  Vector type: AAV
Growth in bacteria
  Bacterial resistance: Ampicillin, 100 μg/mL
  Growth temperature: 37°C
  Growth strain: NEB Stable
  Copy number: High Copy
Gene/Insert
  Gene/Insert name: CatCh-GFP (alt name: ChR2(L132C)-EGFP)
  Species: Synthetic
  Promoter: ProC19
  Cloning method: Restriction Enzyme; 5′ cloning site Unknown (unknown if destroyed); 3′ cloning site Unknown (unknown if destroyed)
Terms and licenses: Academic/Nonprofit Terms; Industry Terms: Not Available to Industry
Depositor comments: Please visit https://www.biorxiv.org/content/early/2018/10/04/434720.full.pdf for BioRxiv preprint
How to cite: 109_pAAV-ProC19-CatCh-GFP-WPRE was a gift from Botond Roska (Addgene plasmid # 125954 ; http://n2t.net/addgene:125954 ; RRID:Addgene_125954)
